>Addgene plasmid #27003 | pCI HA NEDD4L S382A S468A | addgene partial sequence | sequence record 33233 | 27003 with hNEDD4L-R (TGGCAAGAAGCTCTGTGTGA)
GTGAGGCTGTGGGGATGTGGGTTGGAAAGGGTGTCTTTCACAGCCCGACGTACGGGTGAGTCCTTGGCAC
CCTCCAGCGGGGCAGATAAAGTTACTGTTGGCGAGGCGAGGCTACGAGGCCGGCGGATCTGAGGCTCGAT
TAGATGGTTGTTACTGTTTGTGGCTGATCCGGACGCACCATCTTCTGCAAGCTGCATGATAGGTCGAGTC
CAAGTTGTGGTTCGATTGTTATGATTGACATAGTATGTGCGCCCCTTAGCATCTTTTCTTTCTTCCCAGC
CTGAAGGCAGACCCGGCGTGGTATGTACATAGGCCACTGATGGCGGTGGTAGATGGCCCTGTTCTGCAAC
TGCGTCGGTGACAGCGCATGACCTCAACCTTGAGGAGGGTTCTCTTTGAATCAAAGAGCTGAACTGTTCC
CCATTGGAGTCTGGAGTGATCTGAAGCCTTCTGCTTAGTTCCTCTGACAGCTCCTGAGGGCTGGTCCGAG
ATCCTGGGGAGGCCGGTGGTGGGGGCAGAGCCAGACCGAGAGAGTCTCCAGCGATATTCACTTCCTCTGA
AATGGTCTCCCAAGGCTCGGGGACATCCCCGCCCTCCGAGGGCTCGGGCTCCAAGTCTTCGCTGATGTGC
CTGCGGGAGCGGAAGCGCCGGTGTGCTGCCTCCTGGTTGATCTGTCTGATGTTATTGTCCGACTCCGAGG
ACACGTCCATCAGGCTTGGTCTGTGCCACTGAGTGGTCCGGTTGTTGTGGTTGACATAGTAAGTTCGGCC
TAAATTGTCCACTTTTTCTTCCCACCCGGGAGGCA
