>Addgene plasmid #27003 | pCI HA NEDD4L S382A S468A | addgene partial sequence | sequence record 33234 | 27003 with hNEDD4L-F 5'-GGCTGTGAAAGACACCCTTT
CCTTACAACTCCCCCAAACCACAACACAAAGTCACACAGAGCTTCTTGCCACCCGGCTGGGAAATGAGGA
TAGCGCCAAACGGCCGGCCCTTCTTCATTGATCATAACACAAAGACTACAACCTGGGAAGATCCACGTTT
GAAATTTCCAGTACATATGCGGTCAAAGACATCTTTAAACCCCAATGACCTTGGCCCCCTTCCTCCTGGC
TGGGAAGAAAGAATTCACTTGGATGGCCGAACGTTTTATATTGATCATAATAGCAAAATTACTCAGTGGG
AAGACCCAAGACTGCAGAACCCAGCTATTACTGGTCCGGCTGTCCCTTACTCCAGAGAATTTAAGCAGAA
ATATGACTACTTCAGGAAGAAATTAAAGAAACCTGCTGATATCCCCAATAGGTTTGAAATGAAACTTCAC
AGAAATAACATATTTGAAGAGTCCTATCGGAGAATTATGTCCGTGAAAAGACCAGATGTCCTAAAAGCTA
GACTGTGGATTGAGTTTGAATCAGAGAAAGGTCTTGACTATGGGGGTGTGGCCAGAGAATGGTTCTTCTT
ACTGTCCAAAGAGATGTTCAACCCCTACTACGGCCTCTTTGAGTACTCTGCCACGGACAACTACACCCTT
CAGATCAACCCTAATTCAGGCCTCTGTAATGAGGATCATTTGTCCTACTTCACTTTTATTGGAAGAGTTG
CTGGTCTGGCCGTATTTCATGGGAAGCTCTTAGATGGTTTCTTCATTAGACCATTTTACAAGATGATGTT
GGGAAAGCAGATAACCCTGAATGACATGGAATCTGTGGATAGTGAATATTACAACTCTTTGAAATGGATC
CTGGAGAATGACCCTACTGAGCTGGACCTCATGTTCTGCATAG
