>Addgene plasmid #27003 | pCI HA NEDD4L S382A S468A | addgene partial sequence | sequence record 33235 | 27003 with LNCX
GGTAGTTTATCACAGTTAAATTGCTAACGCAGTCAGTGCTTCTGACACAACAGTCTCGAACTTAAGCTGC
AGAAGTTGGTCGTGAGGCACTGGGCAGGTAAGTATCAAGGTTACAAGACAGGTTTAAGGAGACCAATAGA
AACTGGGCTTGTCGAGACAGAGAAGACTCTTGCGTTTCTGATAGGCACCTATTGGTCTTACTGACATCCA
CTTTGCCTTTCTCTCCACAGGTGTCCACTCCCAGTTCAATTACAGCTCTTAAGGCTAGAGTACTTAATAC
GACTCACTATAGGCTAGCCTCGAGACCATGGATTATCCGTATGATGTTCCTGATTATGCAGAATTCACGC
GTGGTACCCCGGGTGGGTGGCTGCGCAGGGCCCTACCTGGGCGGGAGCGGCTGCAGAGCCCTGTCCACGC
GGTGCCTCCCCAGCACGGCACCTCCCACTCCAGGCTGTTGGTTACCTGGCCGGGAGCTGGCAGAGACCAG
GATTTCTCCTCGCCGCCGTTGCTGTTGTTAGGGGAAACAGACCATCTGCATCTAGACCTGCCTCTCTCTC
CGCTCCCCACTTCAGACGAGCTCTTCCTGCCTGGAATCTGTGATCCGTATGTGAAACTTTCATTGTACGT
AGCGGATGAGAATAGAGAACTTGCTTTGGTCCAGACAAAAACAATTAAAAAGACACTGAACCCAAAATGG
AATGAAGAATTTTATTTCAGGGTAAACCCATCTAATCACAGACTCCTATTTGAAGTATTTGACGAAAATA
GACTGACACGAGACGACTTCCTGGGCCAGGTGGACGTGCCCCTTAGTCACCTTCCGACAGAAGATCCAAC
CATGGAGCGACCCTATACATTTAAGGACTTTCTCCTCAGA
