[The description below was written by a language model from this plasmid's Addgene catalogue record.]
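Description:
pCI HA NEDD4L S382A S468A is a mammalian expression plasmid built on the pCI backbone (about 4 kb without insert) and carrying a roughly 3 kb insert encoding human NEDD4L (also known as NEDD4-2), a HECT-type E3 ubiquitin ligase. It is maintained in E. coli as a high-copy plasmid under ampicillin selection. The record does not list the promoter or other regulatory elements. The pCI vector family generally drives expression from the CMV immediate-early enhancer/promoter, with a chimeric intron upstream of the cloning site and an SV40 late polyadenylation signal. The use of a T7 primer for 5′ sequencing is consistent with the T7 promoter that sits just upstream of the polylinker in that backbone. No mammalian selection marker is recorded, so the plasmid appears suited mainly to transient transfection.

The NEDD4L coding sequence was inserted between KpnI and NotI sites, both of which are retained, and it carries an N-terminal HA epitope tag for detection or immunoprecipitation with anti-HA antibodies. The defining feature is the pair of serine-to-alanine substitutions, S382A and S468A, which replace two serines with residues that cannot be phosphorylated. The record does not state the functional purpose of these mutations. The associated publication concerns NEDD4L targeting activated Smad2/3 to limit TGF-β signalling, so the construct most plausibly serves as a phosphorylation-site mutant for comparison with wild-type NEDD4L. Such comparisons would test how modification at these positions affects ligase activity toward Smad proteins and the downstream TGF-β response.
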