Addgene plasmid #27003: pCI HA NEDD4L S382A S468A
Depositing lab: Joan Massague. Depositing organization: Memorial Sloan-Kettering Cancer Center. Publication: Ubiquitin ligase Nedd4L targets activated Smad2/3 to limit TGF-beta signaling. Gao S, Alarcon C, Sapkota G, Rahman S, Chen PY, Goerner N, Macias MJ, Erdjument-Bromage H, Tempst P, Massague J. Mol Cell. 2009 Nov 13. 36(3):457-68. 10.1016/j.molcel.2009.09.043 PubMed 19917253.
Backbone
  Vector backbone: pCI
  Backbone size w/o insert (bp): 4000
  Vector type: Mammalian Expression
Growth in bacteria
  Bacterial resistance: Ampicillin, 100 μg/mL
  Growth temperature: 37°C
  Growth strain: DH5alpha
  Copy number: High Copy
Gene/Insert
  Gene/Insert name: NEDD4L
  Species: H. sapiens (human)
  Insert size (bp): 3000
  Mutation: S382A S468A
  Entrez Gene: NEDD4L (a.k.a. NEDD4-2, NEDD4.2, PVNH7, RSP5, hNEDD4-2)
  Tag / fusion protein: HA (N terminal on insert)
  Cloning method: Restriction Enzyme; 5′ cloning site KpnI (not destroyed); 3′ cloning site NotI (not destroyed)
  Sequencing primers: 5′ T7; 3′ EBV-rev
Terms and licenses: Academic/Nonprofit Terms; Industry Terms: Not Available to Industry
How to cite: pCI HA NEDD4L S382A S468A was a gift from Joan Massague (Addgene plasmid # 27003 ; http://n2t.net/addgene:27003 ; RRID:Addgene_27003)
